Addgene plasmid #106021: Opto-GPR39
Purpose: Expression of a chimeric G-protein coupled receptor (Rhodopsin-GPR39; Opto-GPR39; B11)
Depositing lab: Harald Janovjak. Publication: Optical functionalization of human Class A orphan G-protein-coupled receptors. Morri M, Sanchez-Romero I, Tichy AM, Kainrath S, Gerrard EJ, Hirschfeld PP, Schwarz J, Janovjak H. Nat Commun. 2018 May 16;9(1):1950. doi: 10.1038/s41467-018-04342-1. PubMed 29769519.
Backbone
  Vector backbone: pcDNA3.1-
  Backbone manufacturer: Invitrogen
  Backbone size w/o insert (bp): 5427
  Vector type: Mammalian Expression
  Selectable markers: Neomycin (select with G418)
Growth in bacteria
  Bacterial resistance: Ampicillin, 100 μg/mL
  Growth temperature: 37°C
  Growth strain: DH5alpha
  Copy number: High Copy
Gene/Insert
  Gene/Insert name: Opto-GPR39
  Species: H. sapiens (human), B. taurus (bovine)
  Insert size (bp): 1404
  Mutation: Chimeric receptor protein
  Entrez Gene: GPR39
  Promoter: CMV
  Tag / fusion protein: VSV-G (N terminal on insert); Rhodopsin-1D4 (C terminal on insert)
  Cloning method: Restriction Enzyme; 5′ cloning site unknown (unknown if destroyed); 3′ cloning site unknown (unknown if destroyed)
  Sequencing primers: 5′ CMV_F (CGCAAATGGGCGGTAGGCGTG); 3′ pcDNA_R (CAACAGATGGCTGGCAAC)
Terms and licenses: Academic/Nonprofit Terms; Industry Terms: Not Available to Industry
Depositor comments: two step cloning; 5' and 3' sites cannot be used for (sub)cloning
How to cite: Opto-GPR39 was a gift from Harald Janovjak (Addgene plasmid # 106021 ; http://n2t.net/addgene:106021 ; RRID:Addgene_106021)
