[The description below was written by a language model from this plasmid's Addgene catalogue record and pLannotate feature annotations shown in this document.]
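Description:
Opto-GPR39 is a mammalian expression plasmid built on the pcDNA3.1(-) backbone that encodes a light-activatable chimeric G-protein coupled receptor combining bovine rhodopsin with the human orphan receptor GPR39. The full sequenced plasmid is about 6.8 kb. It replicates in E. coli at high copy from a ColE1/pUC-type origin and is selected with ampicillin through the β-lactamase gene. An f1 origin is also present, and a neomycin phosphotransferase cassette driven by the SV40 early promoter and ended by the SV40 poly(A) signal allows G418 selection of stably transfected mammalian cells.

The roughly 1.4 kb insert is transcribed from the CMV immediate early enhancer and promoter and terminated by the bovine growth hormone polyadenylation signal. A T7 promoter lies upstream of the coding region. The automated annotation recognises only a rhodopsin-like reading frame within the insert, which fits a chimera that keeps much of the bovine opsin while other segments come from GPR39. The record does not specify which domains were exchanged. The receptor carries an N-terminal VSV-G epitope and a C-terminal rhodopsin 1D4 epitope, both useful for antibody detection of expression and localisation. Short matches annotated as an HIV-1 LTR fragment, a ble fragment and a lacI fragment are most likely incidental backbone similarities rather than functional elements.

The construct belongs to a set designed to give optical control over signalling by human Class A orphan GPCRs, so that light rather than an unknown ligand can trigger GPR39-type downstream pathways in transfected cells. The depositor notes that it was assembled in two steps and that the flanking cloning sites cannot be reused for subcloning.
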