Features (pLannotate 1.2.2; 20 found; start..end, strand, type, name):
     74..453     +  enhancer       CMV enhancer: human cytomegalovirus immediate early enhancer
    454..657     +  promoter       CMV promoter: human cytomegalovirus (CMV) immediate early promoter
    653..686     +  LTR            5' LTR (truncated) (fragment): truncated 5' long terminal repeat (LTR) from HIV-1
    702..720     +  promoter       T7 promoter: promoter for bacteriophage T7 RNA polymerase
    863..1867    +  CDS            RHO: OPSD_BOVIN - Experimental evidence at protein level: Swiss-Prot protein existence level 1. Photoreceptor required for image-forming vision at low light intensity. Required for photoreceptor cell viability after birth (By similarity). Light-induced isomerization of 11-cis to all-trans retinal triggers a conformational change that activates signaling via G- proteins (PubMed:10926528, PubMed:12044163, PubMed:11972040, PubMed:16908857, PubMed:16586416, PubMed:17060607, PubMed:17449675, PubMed:18818650, PubMed:21389983, PubMed:22198838, PubMed:23579341, PubMed:25205354, PubMed:27458239). Subsequent
   2247..2358    +  polyA_signal   bGH poly(A) signal: bovine growth hormone polyadenylation signal
   2475..2496    +  promoter       SV40 promoter (fragment): SV40 enhancer and early promoter
   2517..2945    +  rep_origin     f1 ori (sequence partly withheld): f1 bacteriophage origin of replication; arrow indicates direction of (+) strand synthesis
   2959..3288    +  promoter       SV40 promoter: SV40 enhancer and early promoter
   3355..4146    +  CDS            neo: KKA2_KLEPN - Also known as kan, nptII. Experimental evidence at protein level: Swiss-Prot protein existence level 1. Resistance to kanamycin, neomycin, paromomycin, ribostamycin, butirosin and gentamicin B. From Klebsiella pneumoniae.
   4170..4328    +  CDS            ble (fragment): BLE_KLEPN - Experimental evidence at protein level: Swiss-Prot protein existence level 1. Binding protein with a strong affinity to the bleomycin family of antibiotics. Binds to CL990; an antimitotic-antibiotic compound. From Klebsiella pneumoniae.
   4323..4444    +  polyA_signal   SV40 poly(A) signal: SV40 polyadenylation signal
   4517..4533    -  protein_bind   lac operator: The lac repressor binds to the lac operator to inhibit transcription in E. coli. This inhibition can be relieved by adding lactose or isopropyl-β-D-thiogalactopyranoside (IPTG). lac repressor encoded by lacI
   4541..4571    -  promoter       lac promoter: promoter for the E. coli lac operon
   4586..4607    -  protein_bind   CAP binding site: CAP binding activates transcription in the presence of cAMP. E. coli catabolite activator protein
   4620..4712    -  CDS            lacI (fragment): lac repressor; lacI; The lac repressor binds to the lac operator to inhibit transcription in E. coli. This inhibition can be relieved by adding lactose or isopropyl-β-D-thiogalactopyranoside (IPTG).
   4895..5483    -  rep_origin     ori: high-copy-number ColE1/pMB1/pBR322/pUC origin of replication
   5654..6514    -  CDS            AmpR: β-lactamase; bla; confers resistance to ampicillin, carbenicillin, and related antibiotics
   6515..6619    -  promoter       AmpR promoter: bla
   6678..6730    -  misc_feature   bom (fragment): basis of mobility region from pBR322
>Addgene plasmid #106021 | Opto-GPR39 | addgene full sequence | sequence record 209633 | Addgene NGS Result
AATTGCATGAAGAATCTGCTTAGGGTTAGGCGTTTTGCGCTGCTTCGCGATGTACGGGCCAGATATACGC
GTTGACATTGATTATTGACTAGTTATTAATAGTAATCAATTACGGGGTCATTAGTTCATAGCCCATATAT
GGAGTTCCGCGTTACATAACTTACGGTAAATGGCCCGCCTGGCTGACCGCCCAACGACCCCCGCCCATTG
ACGTCAATAATGACGTATGTTCCCATAGTAACGCCAATAGGGACTTTCCATTGACGTCAATGGGTGGAGT
ATTTACGGTAAACTGCCCACTTGGCAGTACATCAAGTGTATCATATGCCAAGTACGCCCCCTATTGACGT
CAATGACGGTAAATGGCCCGCCTGGCATTATGCCCAGTACATGACCTTATGGGACTTTCCTACTTGGCAG
TACATCTACGTATTAGTCATCGCTATTACCATGGTGATGCGGTTTTGGCAGTACATCAATGGGCGTGGAT
AGCGGTTTGACTCACGGGGATTTCCAAGTCTCCACCCCATTGACGTCAATGGGAGTTTGTTTTGGCACCA
AAATCAACGGGACTTTCCAAAATGTCGTAACAACTCCGCCCCATTGACGCAAATGGGCGGTAGGCGTGTA
CGGTGGGAGGTCTATATAAGCAGAGCTCTCTGGCTAACTAGAGAACCCACTGCTTACTGGCTTATCGAAA
TTAATACGACTCACTATAGGGAGACACAAGCTGGCTAGCGTTTAAACGGGCCCTCTAGACTCGAGCACCA
TGAAAACGATCATCGCCCTGAGCTACATCTTCTGCCTGGTATTCGCCATGTACACCGATATAGAGATGAA
CAGGCTGGGAAAGGATAGCCTCATGAACGGGACCGAGGGCCCAAACTTCTACGTGCCTTTCTCCAACAAG
ACGGGCGTGGTGCGCAGCCCCTTCGAGGCCCCGCAGTACTACCTGGCGGAGCCATGGCAGTTCTCCATGC
TGGCCGCCTACATGTTCCTGCTGATCATGCTTGGCTTCCCCATCAACTTCCTCACGCTGTACGTCCTGCA
GAAGAAAGGATACTTGCAGAAGGAGCTCAACTACATCCTGCTCAACCTGGCCGTGGCCGACCTCTTCATG
GTGTTCGGGGGCTTCACCACCACCCTCTACACCTCTCTGCACGGGTACTTCGTCTTTGGGCCCACGGGCT
GCAACCTGGAGGGCTTCTTTGCCACCTTGGGCGGTGAAATTGCACTGTGGTCCTTGGTGGTCCTGGCCAT
CGAGCGGTACGTGGTGGTGTGTCACCCCTTCAGGTACAAGGCTGTGTCGGGACCTTGCCAGGCCATCATG
GGCGTCGCCTTCACCTGGGTCATGGCTCTGGCCTGTGCCGCGCCCCCCCTCGTCGGCTGGTCCAGGTACA
TCCCGGAGGGCATGCAGTGCTCGTGCGGGATTGACTACTACACGCCCCACGAGGAAACCAACAATGAGTC
GTTCGTCATCTACATGTTCGTGGTCCACTTCATCATCCCCCTGATTGTCATATTCTTCTGCTACGGAATG
ATGCAGGTGCTCATGAAAAGCCAGAAGGGCTCGCTGGCCGGGGGCACGCGGCCTCCGCAGCTGAGGAAGT
CCGAGAGCGAAGAGAGCAGGACCGCCAGGAGGCAGACCATCCGCATGGTGATCATCATGGTCATCGCTTT
CCTAATCTGCTGGCTGCCCTACGCTGGGGTGGCGTTCTACATCTTCACCCATCAGGGCTCTGACTTTGGC
CCCATCTTCATGACCATCCCGGCTTTCTTTGCCAAGACTTCTGCCGTCTACAACCCCGTCATCTACATCA
TGATGAACAAGCAGTTCCGCCGGGTGTTCGTGCAGGTGCTGTGCTGCCGCCTGTCGCTGCAGCACGCCAA
CCACGAGAAGCGCCTGCGCGTACATGCGCACTCCACCACCGACAGCGCCCGCTTTGTGCAGCGCCCGTTG
CTGTTCGCGTCCCGGCGCCAGTCCTCTGCAAGGAGAACTGAGAAGATTTTCTTAAGCACTTTTCAGAGCG
AGGCCGAGCCCCAGTCTAAGTCCCAGTCATTGAGTCTCGAATCACTAGAGCCCAACTCAGGCGCGAAACC
AGCCAATTCTGCTGCAGAGAATGGTTTTCAGGAGCATGAAGTTACAGAAACCAGCCAAGTGGCGCCTGCC
TAAGAATTCCACCACACTGGACTAGTGGATCCGAGCTCGGTACCAAGCTTAAGTTTAAACCGCTGATCAG
CCTCGACTGTGCCTTCTAGTTGCCAGCCATCTGTTGTTTGCCCCTCCCCCGTGCCTTCCTTGACCCTGGA
AGGTGCCACTCCCACTGTCCTTTCCTAATAAAATGAGGAAATTGCATCGCATTGTCTGAGTAGGTGTCAT
TCTATTCTGGGGGGTGGGGTGGGGCAGGACAGCAAGGGGGAGGATTGGGAAGAGAATAGCAGGCATGCTG
GGGATGCGGTGGGCTCTATGGCTTCTGAGGCGGAAAGAACCAGCTGGGGCTCTAGGGGGTATCCCC
[124 nt withheld, positions 2517-2640]
C
[91 nt withheld, positions 2642-2732]
A
[49 nt withheld, positions 2734-2782]
CCTTTGACGTTGGAGTCCACGTTCTTT
[37 nt withheld, positions 2810-2846]
ACCCTATCTCGGTCTATTCTTTTGATTTATAAGGGATTTTGCCGATTTCGGCCTATTGGTTAAAAAATGA
GCTGATTTAACAAAAATTTAACGCGAATTAATTCTGTGGAATGTGTGTCAGTTAGGGTGTGGAAAGTCCC
CAGGCTCCCCAGCAGGCAGAAGTATGCAAAGCATGCATCTCAATTAGTCAGCAACCAGGTGTGGAAAGTC
CCTAGGCTCCCCAGCAGGCAGAAGTATGCAAAGCATGCATCTCAATTAGTCAGCAACCATAGTCCCGCCC
CTAACTCCGCCCATCCCGCCCCTAACTCCGCCCAGTTCCGCCCATTCTCCGCCCCATGGCTGACTAATTT
TTTTTATTTATGCAGAGGCCGAGGCCGCCTCTGCCTCTGAGCTATTCCAGAAGTAGTGAGGAGGCTTTTT
TGGAGGCCTAGGCTTTTGCAAAAAGCTCCCGGGAGCTTGTATATCCATTTTCGGATCTGATCAAGAGACA
GGATGAGGATCGTTTCGCATGATTGAACAAGATGGATTGCACGCAGGTTCTCCGGCCGCTTGGGTGGAGA
GGCTATTCGGCTATGACTGGGCACAACAGACAATCGGCTGCTCTGATGCCGCCGTGTTCCGGCTGTCAGC
GCAGGGGCGCCCGGTTCTTTTTGTCAAGACCGACCTGTCCGGTGCCCTGAATGAACTGCAGGACGAGGCA
GCGCGGCTATCGTGGCTGGCCACGACGGGCGTTCCTTGCGCAGCTGTGCTCGACGTTGTCACTGAAGCGG
GAAGGGACTGGCTGCTATTGGGCGAAGTGCCGGGGCAGGATCTCCTGTCATCTCACCTTGCTCCTGCCGA
GAAAGTATCCATCATGGCTGATGCAATGCGGCGGCTGCATACGCTTGATCCGGCTACCTGCCCATTCGAC
CACCAAGCGAAACATCGCATCGAGCGAGCACGTACTCGGATGGAAGCCGGTCTTGTCGATCAGGATGATC
TGGACGAAGAACATCAGGGGCTCGCGCCAGCCGAACTGTTCGCCAGGCTCAAGGCGCGCATGCCCGACGG
CGAGGATCTCGTCGTGACCCATGGCGATGCCTGCTTGCCGAATATCATGGTGGAAAATGGCCGCTTTTCT
GGATTCATCGACTGTGGCCGGCTGGGTGTGGCGGACCGCTATCAGGACATAGCGTTGGCTACCCGTGATA
TTGCTGAAGAACTTGGCGGCGAATGGGCTGACCGCTTCCTCGTGCTTTACGGTATCGCCGCTCCCGATTC
GCAGCGCATCGCCTTCTATCGCCTTCTTGACGAGTTCTTCTGAGCGGGACTCTGGGGTTCGAAATGACCG
ACCAAGCGACGCCCAACCTGCCATCACGAGATTTCGATTCCACCGCCGCCTTCTATGAAAGGTTGGGCTT
CGGAATCGTTTTCCGGGACGCCGGCTGGATGATCCTCCAGCGCGGGGATCTCATGCTGGAGTTCTTCGCC
CACCCCAACTTGTTTATTGCAGCTTATAATGGTTACAAATAAAGCAATAGCATCACAAATTTCACAAATA
AAGCATTTTTTTCACTGCATTCTAGTTGTGGTTTGTCCAAACTCATCAATGTATCTTATCATGTCTGTAT
ACCGTCGACCTCTAGCTAGAGCTTGGCGTAATCATGGTCATAGCTGTTTCCTGTGTGAAATTGTTATCCG
CTCACAATTCCACACAACATACGAGCCGGAAGCATAAAGTGTAAAGCCTGGGGTGCCTAATGAGTGAGCT
AACTCACATTAATTGCGTTGCGCTCACTGCCCGCTTTCCAGTCGGGAAACCTGTCGTGCCAGCTGCATTA
ATGAATCGGCCAACGCGCGGGGAGAGGCGGTTTGCGTATTGGGCGCTCTTGCGCTTCCTCGCTCACTGAC
TCGCTGCGCTCGGTCGTTCGGCTGCGGCGAGCGGTATCAGCTCACTCAAAGGCGGTAATACGGTTATCCA
CAGAATCAGGGGATAACGCAGGAAAGAACATGTGAGCAAAAGGCCAGCAAAAGGCCAGGAACCGTAAAAA
GGCCGCGTTGCTGGCGTTTTTCCATAGGCTCCGCCCCCCTGACGAGCATCACAAAAATCGACGCTCAAGT
CAGAGGTGGCGAAACCCGACAGGACTATAAAGATACCAGGCGTTTCCCCCTGGAAGCTCCCTCGTGCGCT
CTCCTGTTCCGACCCTGCCGCTTACCGGATACCTGTCCGCCTTTCTCCCTTCGGGAAGCGTGGCGCTTTC
TCATAGCTCACGCTGTAGGTATCTCAGTTCGGTGTAGGTCGTTCGCTCCAAGCTGGGCTGTGTGCACGAA
CCCCCCGTTCAGCCCGACCGCTGCGCCTTATCCGGTAACTATCGTCTTGAGTCCAACCCGGTAAGACACG
ACTTATCGCCACTGGCAGCAGCCACTGGTAACAGGATTAGCAGAGCGAGGTATGTAGGCGGTGCTACAGA
GTTCTTGAAGTGGTGGCCTAACTACGGCTACACTAGAAGAACAGTATTTGGTATCTGCGCTCTGCTGAAG
CCAGTTACCTTCGGAAAAAGAGTTGGTAGCTCTTGATCCGGCAAACAAACCACCGCTGGTAGCGGTGGTT
TTTTTGTTTGCAAGCAGCAGATTACGCGCAGAAAAAAAGGATCTCAAGAAGATCCTTTGATCTTTTCTAC
GGGGTCTGACGCTCAGTGGAACGAAAACTCACGTTAAGGGATTTTGGTCATGAGATTATCAAAAAGGATC
TTCACCTAGATCCTTTTAAATTAAAAATGAAGTTTTAAATCAATCTAAAGTATATATGAGTAAACTTGGT
CTGACAGTTACCAATGCTTAATCAGTGAGGCACCTATCTCAGCGATCTGTCTATTTCGTTCATCCATAGT
TGCCTGACTCCCCGTCGTGTAGATAACTACGATACGGGAGGGCTTACCATCTGGCCCCAGTGCTGCAATG
ATACCGCGGGACCCACGCTCACCGGCTCCAGATTTATCAGCAATAAACCAGCCAGCCGGAAGGGCCGAGC
GCAGAAGTGGTCCTGCAACTTTATCCGCCTCCATCCAGTCTATTAATTGTTGCCGGGAAGCTAGAGTAAG
TAGTTCGCCAGTTAATAGTTTGCGCAACGTTGTTGCCATTGCTACAGGCATCGTGGTGTCACGCTCGTCG
TTTGGTATGGCTTCATTCAGCTCCGGTTCCCAACGATCAAGGCGAGTTACATGATCCCCCATGTTGTGCA
AAAAAGCGGTTAGCTCCTTCGGTCCTCCGATCGTTGTCAGAAGTAAGTTGGCCGCAGTGTTATCACTCAT
GGTTATGGCAGCACTGCATAATTCTCTTACTGTCATGCCATCCGTAAGATGCTTTTCTGTGACTGGTGAG
TACTCAACCAAGTCATTCTGAGAATAGTGTATGCGGCGACCGAGTTGCTCTTGCCCGGCGTCAATACGGG
ATAATACCGCGCCACATAGCAGAACTTTAAAAGTGCTCATCATTGGAAAACGTTCTTCGGGGCGAAAACT
CTCAAGGATCTTACCACTGTTGAGATCCAGTTCGATGTAACCCACTCGTGCACCCAACTGATCTTCAGCA
TCTTTTACTTTCACCAGCGTTTCTGGGTGAGCAAAAACAGGAAGGCAAAATGCCGCAAAAAAGGGAATAA
GGGCGACACGGAAATGTTGAATACTCATACTCTTCCTTTTTCAATATTATTGAAGCATTTATCAGGGTTA
TTGTCTCATGAGCGGATACATATTTGAATGTATTTAGAAAAATAAACAAATAGGGGTTCCGCGCACATTT
CCCCGAAAAGTGCCACCTGACGTCGACGGATCGGGAGATCTCCCGATCCCCTATGGTGCACTCTCAGTAC
AATCTGCTCTGATGCCGCATAGTTAAGCCAGTATCTGCTCCCTGCTTGTGTGTTGGAGGTCGCTGAGTAG
TGCGCGAGCAAAATTTAAGCTACAACAAGGCAAGGCTTGACCGAC
