>Addgene plasmid #106021 | Opto-GPR39 | depositor partial sequence | sequence record 200784 | Opto-GPR39
ATGAAAACGATCATCGCCCTGAGCTACATCTTCTGCCTGGTATTCGCCATGTACACCGATATAGAGATGA
ACAGGCTGGGAAAGGATAGCCTCATGAACGGGACCGAGGGCCCAAACTTCTACGTGCCTTTCTCCAACAA
GACGGGCGTGGTGCGCAGCCCCTTCGAGGCCCCGCAGTACTACCTGGCGGAGCCATGGCAGTTCTCCATG
CTGGCCGCCTACATGTTCCTGCTGATCATGCTTGGCTTCCCCATCAACTTCCTCACGCTGTACGTCCTGC
AGAAGAAAGGATACTTGCAGAAGGAGCTCAACTACATCCTGCTCAACCTGGCCGTGGCCGACCTCTTCAT
GGTGTTCGGGGGCTTCACCACCACCCTCTACACCTCTCTGCACGGGTACTTCGTCTTTGGGCCCACGGGC
TGCAACCTGGAGGGCTTCTTTGCCACCTTGGGCGGTGAAATTGCACTGTGGTCCTTGGTGGTCCTGGCCA
TCGAGCGGTACGTGGTGGTGTGTCACCCCTTCAGGTACAAGGCTGTGTCGGGACCTTGCCAGGCCATCAT
GGGCGTCGCCTTCACCTGGGTCATGGCTCTGGCCTGTGCCGCGCCCCCCCTCGTCGGCTGGTCCAGGTAC
ATCCCGGAGGGCATGCAGTGCTCGTGCGGGATTGACTACTACACGCCCCACGAGGAAACCAACAATGAGT
CGTTCGTCATCTACATGTTCGTGGTCCACTTCATCATCCCCCTGATTGTCATATTCTTCTGCTACGGAAT
GATGCAGGTGCTCATGAAAAGCCAGAAGGGCTCGCTGGCCGGGGGCACGCGGCCTCCGCAGCTGAGGAAG
TCCGAGAGCGAAGAGAGCAGGACCGCCAGGAGGCAGACCATCCGCATGGTGATCATCATGGTCATCGCTT
TCCTAATCTGCTGGCTGCCCTACGCTGGGGTGGCGTTCTACATCTTCACCCATCAGGGCTCTGACTTTGG
CCCCATCTTCATGACCATCCCGGCTTTCTTTGCCAAGACTTCTGCCGTCTACAACCCCGTCATCTACATC
ATGATGAACAAGCAGTTCCGCCGGGTGTTCGTGCAGGTGCTGTGCTGCCGCCTGTCGCTGCAGCACGCCA
ACCACGAGAAGCGCCTGCGCGTACATGCGCACTCCACCACCGACAGCGCCCGCTTTGTGCAGCGCCCGTT
GCTGTTCGCGTCCCGGCGCCAGTCCTCTGCAAGGAGAACTGAGAAGATTTTCTTAAGCACTTTTCAGAGC
GAGGCCGAGCCCCAGTCTAAGTCCCAGTCATTGAGTCTCGAGTCACTAGAGCCCAACTCAGGCGCGAAAC
CAGCCAATTCTGCTGCAGAGAATGGTTTTCAGGAGCATGAAGTTACAGAAACCAGCCAAGTGGCGCCTGC
CTAA
